>Addgene plasmid #176164 | pMC8b-X4up | addgene full sequence | sequence record 346560 | Addgene NGS Result
GAAGATGTCCTTTGTCAAGGGAGGCACAGAGCATGGCCAATTTGGCAAATTGCAGGTTTTTCTGAGTGAA
AAATGAAAAAGCATTGTAGTAGAGTCGGCTCACTGAAAAACCGGGGAGGACGAAAAGGTTTCCAGCCACA
GTTGTAGTCACGTGCGCGCCATGCTGACTAATGGCAGCCGTCGTTGGGCAGAAGAGAATTAGTATGGTAC
AGGATACGCTAATTGCGCTCCAACTACCAAGGTTGTTGAGGGAACACTGGGGCAATAGGCTGTCGCCATT
CAAGAGCAGATTAAGTCCTCAGCGAGCTCGCCCTTGAGACCAGACCAATAAAAAACGCCCGGCGGCAACC
GAGCGTTCTGAACAAATCCAGATGGAGTTCTGAGGTCATTACTGGATCTATCAACAGGAGTCCAAGCGAG
CTCGATATCAAATTACGCCCCGCCCTGCCACTCATCGCAGTACTGTTGTAATTCATTAAGCATTCTGCCG
ACATGGAAGCCATCACAAACGGCATGATGAACCTGAATCGCCAGCGGCATCAGCACCTTGTCGCCTTGCG
TATAATATTTGCCCATGGTGAAAACGGGGGCGAAGAAGTTGTCCATATTGGCCACGTTTAAATCAAAACT
GGTGAAACTCACCCAGGGATTGGCTGAAACGAAAAACATATTCTCAATAAACCCTTTAGGGAAATAGGCC
AGGTTTTCACCGTAACACGCCACATCTTGCGAATATATGTGTAGAAACTGCCGGAAATCGTCGTGGTATT
CACTCCAGAGCGATGAAAACGTTTCAGTTTGCTCATGGAAAACGGTGTAACAAGGGTGAACACTATCCCA
TATCACCAGCTCACCGTCTTTCATTGCCATACGAAATTCCGGATGAGCATTCATCAGGCGGGCAAGAATG
TGAATAAAGGCCGGATAAAACTTGTGCTTATTTTTCTTTACGGTCTTTAAAAAGGCCGTAATATCCAGCT
GAACGGTCTGGTTATAGGTACATTGAGCAACTGACTGAAATGCCTCAAAATGTTCTTTACGATGCCATTG
GGATATATCAACGGTGGTATATCCAGTGATTTTTTTCTCCATTTTAGCTTCCTTAGCTCCTGAAAATCTC
GATAACTCAAAAAATACGCCCGGTAGTGATCTTATTTCATTATGGTGAAAGTTGGAACCTCTTACGTGCC
CGATCAATCATGACCAAAATCCCTTAACGTGAGTTTTCGTTCCACTGAGCGTCAGACCCCGTAGAAAAGA
TCAAAGGATCTTCTTGAGATCCTTTTTTTCTGCGCGTAATCTGCTGCTTGCAAACAAAAAAACCACCGCT
ACCAGCGGTGGTTTGTTTGCCGGATCAAGAGCTACCAACTCTTTTTCCGAAGGTAACTGGCTTCAGCAGA
GCGCAGATACCAAATACTGTTCTTCTAGTGTAGCCGTAGTTAGGCCACCACTTCAAGAACTCTGTAGCAC
CGCCTACATACCTCGCTCTGCTAATCCTGTTACCAGTGGCTGCTGCCAGTGGCGATAAGTCGTGTCTTAC
CGGGTTGGACTCAAGACGATAGTTACCGGATAAGGCGCAGCGGTCGGGCTGAACGGGGGGTTCGTGCACA
CAGCCCAGCTTGGAGCGAACGACCTACACCGAACTGAGATACCTACAGCGTGAGCTATGAGAAAGCGCCA
CGCTTCCCGAAGGGAGAAAGGCGGACAGGTATCCGGTAAGCGGCAGGGTCGGAACAGGAGAGCGCACGAG
GGAGCTTCCAGGGGGAAACGCCTGGTATCTTTATAGTCCTGTCGGGTTTCGCCACCTCTGACTTGAGCGT
CGATTTTTGTGATGCTCGTCAGGGGGGCGGAGCCTATGGAAAAACGCCAGCAACGCGGCCTTTTTACGGT
TCCTGGCCTTTTGCTGGCCTTTTGCTCACATGTTCTTTCCTGCGTTATCCCCTGATTCTGTGGATAACCG
TAGTCGGTCTCACAATGCGCTGAGGGTTTAATCCCAAAGCTAAGAGTCCCATTTTATTCTTCTATATGTA
TATTTTCGATACTCTAAACCACCCTACAATGTAGCCCTATACTAAATCTGCTCAATTTTCAGCTTCTACA
AGTGACTCGAGGCCACGTGGAAAGATCCAACTACTCCAGCACAACGATTCAATATAATCGATTGCTCCAC
TCATAAGAGGCAAGAACAAGCTTCAACTTTTGGTAAGCCGCCGTTTATAAACAGG
Features (pLannotate 1.2.2; 4 found; start..end, strand, type, name):
    328..362     -  terminator     lambda t0 terminator: minimal transcription terminator from phage lambda (Scholtissek and Grosse, 1987)
    436..1092    -  CDS            cat: CAT_ECOLX - Experimental evidence at protein level: Swiss-Prot protein existence level 1. This enzyme is an effector of chloramphenicol resistance in bacteria. From Escherichia coli. This protein is used as a marker in many commonly used cloning vectors, such as pACYC184.
   1093..1190    -  promoter       cat promoter: promoter of the E. coli cat gene encoding chloramphenicol acetyltransferase
   1274..1862    +  rep_origin     ori: high-copy-number ColE1/pMB1/pBR322/pUC origin of replication
