[The description below was written by a language model from this plasmid's Addgene catalogue record and pLannotate feature annotations shown in this document.]
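Description:
pMC8b-X4up is a level-0 part plasmid for the yeast Modular Cloning (MoClo) system, built in the pYTK001 entry vector of the Yeast Modular Cloning Toolkit. It is a small (about 2.2 kb) E. coli storage plasmid rather than a yeast-replicating vector. The annotated features are limited to a high-copy ColE1/pUC-type origin of replication and a chloramphenicol acetyltransferase (cat) gene driven by its native promoter and followed by a lambda t0 terminator, which provides chloramphenicol selection in bacteria. No yeast origin, yeast marker or expression elements are annotated.

The payload is a type 8b part carrying the 5' (upstream) homology region for the Saccharomyces cerevisiae genomic integration site X-4. According to the record, this homologous sequence was amplified from the EasyClone-MarkerFree toolkit and inserted into the entry vector through BsmBI sites, which were destroyed during cloning, as is usual for Golden Gate domestication of parts. The insert itself was not recognised by the automated annotation, so it presumably lies in the unannotated portion of the sequence, and its exact length and boundaries are not stated.

As a level-0 part, the plasmid is meant to be combined with other toolkit parts in hierarchical Golden Gate assemblies. Together with a matching 3' homology part for the same locus, it would flank assembled cassettes or multigene constructs and direct their homologous recombination into site X-4 of the yeast genome. It belongs to an expansion of the toolkit aimed at CRISPR-based applications, genomic integrations and combinatorial libraries.
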