Addgene plasmid #176164: pMC8b-X4up
Purpose: yeast MoClo level-0 part plasmid type 8b containing 5' homology for integration site X-4
Depositing lab: Florian David. Depositing organization: Chalmers University of Technology. Publication: Expansion of the Yeast Modular Cloning Toolkit for CRISPR-Based Applications, Genomic Integrations and Combinatorial Libraries. Otto M, Skrekas C, Gossing M, Gustafsson J, Siewers V, David F. ACS Synth Biol. 2021 Dec 17;10(12):3461-3474. doi: 10.1021/acssynbio.1c00408. Epub 2021 Dec 3. PubMed 34860007.
Backbone
  Vector backbone: pYTK001
  Vector type: Synthetic Biology
Growth in bacteria
  Bacterial resistance: Chloramphenicol, 25 μg/mL
  Growth temperature: 37°C
  Growth strain: DH5alpha
  Copy number: High Copy
Gene/Insert
  Gene/Insert name: 5' homology for integration site X-4
  Species: S. cerevisiae (budding yeast)
  Cloning method: Restriction Enzyme; 5′ cloning site BsmBI (destroyed during cloning); 3′ cloning site BsmBI (destroyed during cloning)
Terms and licenses: Academic/Nonprofit Terms; Industry Terms: Not Available to Industry
Depositor comments: Constructed using the Yeast Modular Cloning Toolkit (Lee et al. ACS Synth Biol. 2015). Homologous region amplified from EasyClone-MarkerFree toolkit (Jessop-Fabre et al. Biotechnol J. 2016).
How to cite: pMC8b-X4up was a gift from Florian David (Addgene plasmid # 176164 ; http://n2t.net/addgene:176164 ; RRID:Addgene_176164)
